Addgene plasmid #223707: macroH2A1.1-GFP (pc2188)
Purpose: Expression of macroH2A1.1 tagged N-terminal to GFP
Depositing lab: Cristina Cardoso. Depositing organization: Technische Universitaet Darmstadt. Publication: Histone variant macroH2A1 regulates synchronous firing of replication origins in the inactive X chromosome. Arroyo M, Casas-Delucchi CS, Pabba MK, Prorok P, Pradhan SK, Rausch C, Lehmkuhl A, Maiser A, Buschbeck M, Pasque V, Bernstein E, Luck K, Cardoso MC. Nucleic Acids Res. 2024 Aug 27:gkae734. doi: 10.1093/nar/gkae734. PubMed 39189450.
Backbone
  Vector backbone: pEGFP-N1
  Backbone size w/o insert (bp): 4733
  Total vector size (bp): 5834
  Modifications to backbone: pEGFP-N1 containing the cDNA of macroH2A1.1
  Vector type: Mammalian Expression
Growth in bacteria
  Bacterial resistance: Kanamycin, 50 μg/mL
  Growth temperature: 37°C
  Growth strain: DH5alpha
  Copy number: Unknown
Gene/Insert
  Gene/Insert name: macroH2A1.1-GFP (alt names: macroH2A1; mH2A1.1)
  Species: R. norvegicus (rat)
  Insert size (bp): 1104
  Entrez Gene: Macroh2a1 (a.k.a. H2A.y, H2A/y, H2afy, mH2A1)
  Tag / fusion protein: GFP (C terminal on backbone)
  Cloning method: Other
  Sequencing primers: 5′ AGAAGCGCGATCACATG
Resource information
  A portion of this plasmid was derived from a plasmid made by: Provided by Emily Bernstein Department of Oncological Sciences & Dermatology, Mount Sinai School of Medicine, One Gustave L. Levy Place, Box 1130, New York, NY 10029
Terms and licenses: Academic/Nonprofit Terms; Industry Terms: Not Available to Industry
How to cite: macroH2A1.1-GFP (pc2188) was a gift from Cristina Cardoso (Addgene plasmid # 223707 ; http://n2t.net/addgene:223707 ; RRID:Addgene_223707)
