[The description below was written by a language model from this plasmid's Addgene catalogue record and pLannotate feature annotations shown in this document.]
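Description:
macroH2A1.1-GFP (pc2188) is a 5,834 bp mammalian expression plasmid built on the pEGFP-N1 backbone, carrying the rat (Rattus norvegicus) cDNA for the histone variant macroH2A1.1 (Macroh2a1, also known as H2afy). The roughly 1.1 kb open reading frame sits in the multiple cloning site immediately downstream of the human cytomegalovirus immediate-early enhancer and promoter. It is followed, across a short stretch of residual polylinker, by the EGFP coding sequence, so the histone variant forms the N-terminal part of the fusion and EGFP is attached at its C-terminus. Transcripts are terminated by the SV40 polyadenylation signal that lies after EGFP.

The rest of the plasmid is standard for this vector family. A high-copy ColE1/pUC-type origin supports replication in E. coli, and an f1 origin allows single-stranded DNA production. A single Tn5 aminoglycoside phosphotransferase gene (NeoR/KanR) is preceded by both a bacterial bla promoter and the SV40 enhancer/early promoter and is followed by the HSV TK polyadenylation signal. This gene gives kanamycin resistance in bacteria and allows G418 selection of transfected mammalian cells. The small annotated fragments of ble, bGH poly(A), SV40 large T antigen and an RSF origin are partial matches and not functional modules.

The construct expresses fluorescently labelled macroH2A1.1 in mammalian cells, allowing its chromatin localisation to be followed by microscopy. The associated study examined how macroH2A1 regulates the synchronous firing of replication origins in the inactive X chromosome. Part of the plasmid was derived from material supplied by another laboratory.
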