Features (pLannotate 1.2.2; 17 found; start..end, strand, type, name):
      1..589     -  rep_origin     ori: high-copy-number ColE1/pMB1/pBR322/pUC origin of replication
    811..827     +  polyA_signal   bGH poly(A) signal (fragment): bovine growth hormone polyadenylation signal
    918..965     -  polyA_signal   HSV TK poly(A) signal: herpes simplex virus thymidine kinase polyadenylation signal (Cole and Stacy, 1985)
   1024..1176    -  CDS            ble (fragment): BLE_KLEPN - Experimental evidence at protein level: Swiss-Prot protein existence level 1. Binding protein with a strong affinity to the bleomycin family of antibiotics. Binds to CL990; an antimitotic-antibiotic compound. From Klebsiella pneumoniae.
   1197..1991    -  CDS            NeoR/KanR: aminoglycoside phosphotransferase from Tn5; aph(3')-II (or nptII); confers resistance to neomycin, kanamycin, and G418 (Geneticin®)
   2026..2383    -  promoter       SV40 promoter: SV40 enhancer and early promoter
   2385..2489    -  promoter       AmpR promoter: bla
   2516..2944    +  rep_origin     f1 ori (sequence partly withheld): f1 bacteriophage origin of replication; arrow indicates direction of (+) strand synthesis
   2978..3099    -  polyA_signal   SV40 poly(A) signal: SV40 polyadenylation signal
   3122..3205    -  CDS            large T antigen (fragment): large T antigen from SV40 (simian virus 40)
   3222..3941    -  CDS            EGFP: the original enhanced GFP (Yang et al., 1996) mammalian codon-optimized
   3955..3999    -  misc_feature   MCS (fragment): multiple cloning site
   3999..5102    -  CDS            Macroh2a1: H2AY_RAT - Also known as H2afy From Rattus norvegicus (Rat).
   5103..5130    -  misc_feature   MCS (fragment): multiple cloning site
   5153..5356    -  promoter       CMV promoter: human cytomegalovirus (CMV) immediate early promoter
   5357..5660    -  enhancer       CMV enhancer: human cytomegalovirus immediate early enhancer
   5728..5787    -  rep_origin     RSF ori (fragment): Plasmids containing the RSF 1030 origin of replication can be propagated in E. coli cells that contain additional plasmids with compatible origins.
>Addgene plasmid #223707 | macroH2A1.1-GFP (pc2188) | addgene full sequence | sequence record 447893 | Addgene NGS Result
TTTCCATAGGCTCCGCCCCCCTGACGAGCATCACAAAAATCGACGCTCAAGTCAGAGGTGGCGAAACCCG
ACAGGACTATAAAGATACCAGGCGTTTCCCCCTGGAAGCTCCCTCGTGCGCTCTCCTGTTCCGACCCTGC
CGCTTACCGGATACCTGTCCGCCTTTCTCCCTTCGGGAAGCGTGGCGCTTTCTCATAGCTCACGCTGTAG
GTATCTCAGTTCGGTGTAGGTCGTTCGCTCCAAGCTGGGCTGTGTGCACGAACCCCCCGTTCAGCCCGAC
CGCTGCGCCTTATCCGGTAACTATCGTCTTGAGTCCAACCCGGTAAGACACGACTTATCGCCACTGGCAG
CAGCCACTGGTAACAGGATTAGCAGAGCGAGGTATGTAGGCGGTGCTACAGAGTTCTTGAAGTGGTGGCC
TAACTACGGCTACACTAGAAGAACAGTATTTGGTATCTGCGCTCTGCTGAAGCCAGTTACCTTCGGAAAA
AGAGTTGGTAGCTCTTGATCCGGCAAACAAACCACCGCTGGTAGCGGTGGTTTTTTTGTTTGCAAGCAGC
AGATTACGCGCAGAAAAAAAGGATCTCAAGAAGATCCTTTGATCTTTTCTACGGGGTCTGACGCTCAGTG
GAACGAAAACTCACGTTAAGGGATTTTGGTCATGAGATTATCAAAAAGGATCTTCACCTAGATCCTTTTA
AATTAAAAATGAAGTTTTAAATCAATCTAAAGTATATATGAGTAACCTGAGGCTATGGCAGGGCCTGCCG
CCCCGACGTTGGCTGCGAGCCCTGGGCCTTCACCCGAACTTGGGGGGTGGGGTGGGGAAAAGGAAGAAAC
GCGGGCGTATTGGCCCCAATGGGGTCTCGGTGGGGTATCGACAGAGTGCCAGCCCTGGGACCGAACCCCG
CGTTTATGAACAAACGACCCAACACCGTGCGTTTTATTCTGTCTTTTTATTGCCGTCATAGCGCGGGTTC
CTTCCGGTATTGTCTCCTTCCGTGTTTCAGTTAGCCTCCCCCTAGGGTGGGCGAAGAACTCCAGCATGAG
ATCCCCGCGCTGGAGGATCATCCAGCCGGCGTCCCGGAAAACGATTCCGAAGCCCAACCTTTCATAGAAG
GCGGCGGTGGAATCGAAATCTCGTGATGGCAGGTTGGGCGTCGCTTGGTCGGTCATTTCGAACCCCAGAG
TCCCGCTCAGAAGAACTCGTCAAGAAGGCGATAGAAGGCGATGCGCTGCGAATCGGGAGCGGCGATACCG
TAAAGCACGAGGAAGCGGTCAGCCCATTCGCCGCCAAGCTCTTCAGCAATATCACGGGTAGCCAACGCTA
TGTCCTGATAGCGGTCCGCCACACCCAGCCGGCCACAGTCGATGAATCCAGAAAAGCGGCCATTTTCCAC
CATGATATTCGGCAAGCAGGCATCGCCATGGGTCACGACGAGATCCTCGCCGTCGGGCATGCTCGCCTTG
AGCCTGGCGAACAGTTCGGCTGGCGCGAGCCCCTGATGCTCTTCGTCCAGATCATCCTGATCGACAAGAC
CGGCTTCCATCCGAGTACGTGCTCGCTCGATGCGATGTTTCGCTTGGTGGTCGAATGGGCAGGTAGCCGG
ATCAAGCGTATGCAGCCGCCGCATTGCATCAGCCATGATGGATACTTTCTCGGCAGGAGCAAGGTGAGAT
GACAGGAGATCCTGCCCCGGCACTTCGCCCAATAGCAGCCAGTCCCTTCCCGCTTCAGTGACAACGTCGA
GCACAGCTGCGCAAGGAACGCCCGTCGTGGCCAGCCACGATAGCCGCGCTGCCTCGTCTTGCAGTTCATT
CAGGGCACCGGACAGGTCGGTCTTGACAAAAAGAACCGGGCGCCCCTGCGCTGACAGCCGGAACACGGCG
GCATCAGAGCAGCCGATTGTCTGTTGTGCCCAGTCATAGCCGAATAGCCTCTCCACCCAAGCGGCCGGAG
AACCTGCGTGCAATCCATCTTGTTCAATCATGCGAAACGATCCTCATCCTGTCTCTTGATCGATCTTTGC
AAAAGCCTAGGCCTCCAAAAAAGCCTCCTCACTACTTCTGGAATAGCTCAGAGGCCGAGGCGGCCTCGGC
CTCTGCATAAATAAAAAAAATTAGTCAGCCATGGGGCGGAGAATGGGCGGAACTGGGCGGAGTTAGGGGC
GGGATGGGCGGAGTTAGGGGCGGGACTATGGTTGCTGACTAATTGAGATGCATGCTTTGCATACTTCTGC
CTGCTGGGGAGCCTGGGGACTTTCCACACCTGGTTGCTGACTAATTGAGATGCATGCTTTGCATACTTCT
GCCTGCTGGGGAGCCTGGGGACTTTCCACACCCTAACTGACACACATTCCACAGCTGGTTCTTTCCGCCT
CAGGACTCTTCCTTTTTCAATATTATTGAAGCATTTATCAGGGTTATTGTCTCATGAGCGGATACATATT
TGAATGTATTTAGAAAAATAAACAAATAGGGGTTCCGCGCACATTTCCCCGAAAAGTGCCACCTG
[124 nt withheld, positions 2516-2639]
C
[91 nt withheld, positions 2641-2731]
A
[49 nt withheld, positions 2733-2781]
CCTTTGACGTTGGAGTCCACGTTCTTT
[37 nt withheld, positions 2809-2845]
ACCCTATCTCGGTCTATTCTTTTGATTTATAAGGGATTTTGCCGATTTCGGCCTATTGGTTAAAAAATGA
GCTGATTTAACAAAAATTTAACGCGAATTTTAACAAAATATTAACGCTTACAATTTACGCCTTAAGATAC
ATTGATGAGTTTGGACAAACCACAACTAGAATGCAGTGAAAAAAATGCTTTATTTGTGAAATTTGTGATG
CTATTGCTTTATTTGTAACCATTATAAGCTGCAATAAACAAGTTAACAACAACAATTGCATTCATTTTAT
GTTTCAGGTTCAGGGGGAGGTGTGGGAGGTTTTTTAAAGCAAGTAAAACCTCTACAAATGTGGTATGGCT
GATTATGATCTAGAGTCGCGGCCGCTTTACTTGTACAGCTCGTCCATGCCGAGAGTGATCCCGGCGGCGG
TCACGAACTCCAGCAGGACCATGTGATCGCGCTTCTCGTTGGGGTCTTTGCTCAGGGCGGACTGGGTGCT
CAGGTAGTGGTTGTCGGGCAGCAGCACGGGGCCGTCGCCGATGGGGGTGTTCTGCTGGTAGTGGTCGGCG
AGCTGCACGCTGCCGTCCTCGATGTTGTGGCGGATCTTGAAGTTCACCTTGATGCCGTTCTTCTGCTTGT
CGGCCATGATATAGACGTTGTGGCTGTTGTAGTTGTACTCCAGCTTGTGCCCCAGGATGTTGCCGTCCTC
CTTGAAGTCGATGCCCTTCAGCTCGATGCGGTTCACCAGGGTGTCGCCCTCGAACTTCACCTCGGCGCGG
GTCTTGTAGTTGCCGTCGTCCTTGAAGAAGATGGTGCGCTCCTGGACGTAGCCTTCGGGCATGGCGGACT
TGAAGAAGTCGTGCTGCTTCATGTGGTCGGGGTAGCGGCTGAAGCACTGCACGCCGTAGGTCAGGGTGGT
CACGAGGGTGGGCCAGGGCACGGGCAGCTTGCCGGTGGTGCAGATGAACTTCAGGGTCAGCTTGCCGTAG
GTGGCATCGCCCTCGCCCTCGCCGGACACGCTGAACTTGTGGCCGTTTACGTCGCCGTCCAGCTCGACCA
GGATGGGCACCACCCCGGTGAACAGCTCCTCGCCCTTGCTCACCATGGTGGCGACCGGTGGATCCCGGGC
CCGCGGTACCGTCGACTGCAGAATTCGAAGCTTGTTGGCATCCAGTTTGGCCATTTCCTGCACGTAGATG
CCTATGCTCTCACTGTCAAAAAGCACAAAGTACACAGTTTTGATGGAGGACGACATAGTGGACACAAAGT
AGCTGGAGATGGCCTTCAGAATGAGTTGGGCGGCTGTCTGCTTCGGGAACCCGTTCCTGCCACTGCCAAT
AGACGGGAAGGCGATGGACTTCAGCTTTCTGTCATCAGCTAGAGCCAGGCAGTTTTTCACCGTCTTTTCT
AGAAGTTCTTCACATTTGTCTGCGCCCCAGACAGGACTGTTACAGTGGATCACAAACTTGGCAGGCAGGC
CGTGGCCTGCACTAACAGCAGCTCCAGCTACTTCCAAGGGCCCGTTCTTTTTCCGAAGTTCCAGAACAGC
TTCTACAAACTCCTTGCCACCTTTCTTCTCCAGTGTGCTTCCTACTTCACCACCGATGTAGAAGTCAGTG
TTTGTCGGGTGAACGACAGCATCACTGTCGATCGAGGCAATGTCAGCCTGAACAACTTGCAACTTCTGGC
CGAGGAAGAGGCTCTTGGTAGAGAGGACAGTAAAGCCGTCTGTAGGCGCGCCCTCCGTTGTACTGTCTGC
GCTGGCTGCCTTGCTGACTTCTCCCTGCTTCTTAGACTTCCGGGCCCCTTTCTTGCCTCCTGTTTTCTTA
GCCACTGGCTTCTTCTGGGATGGAGACTTGGCCTTTTTGGCTGGTGGAGGCGTGATGATGGCTTCCAATT
TTCCCTTGGATCCTCGTTTCTTCGCTAGCAACTCAGGATGGATGTTCGGCAACACGCCCCCACTGGCTAT
GGTGACTCCTTTTAGCAGCTGGTTTAGCTCCTCATCATTGGCCACTGCTAACAGGATGTGCCGCGGCGTG
ACCCGCCCCTTCTTGTTGTCTCTCGCTGCATTGCCGGCCAGCTCCAGGATCTCAGCGGTCAGGTATTCCA
GTACGGCAGCCATGTACACAGGCGCCCCCACTCCGATCCGATACTTAGGGTGGCCTTTCTTGATGTACCG
CAGCATCCGTCCCACGGGGAAGATGACCCCGGCCTTGGCTGACCGGGAGGTCTTGGTGGATTTCTTCTTC
CCACCACGGCTCGACATCTCGAGATCTGAGTCCGGTAGCGCTAGCGGATCTGACGGTTCACTAAACCAGC
TCTGCTTATATAGACCTCCCACCGTACACGCCTACCGCCCATTTGCGTCAATGGGGCGGAGTTGTTACGA
CATTTTGGAAAGTCCCGTTGATTTTGGTGCCAAAACAAACTCCCATTGACGTCAATGGGGTGGAGACTTG
GAAATCCCCGTGAGTCAAACCGCTATCCACGCCCATTGATGTACTGCCAAAACCGCATCACCATGGTAAT
AGCGATGACTAATACGTAGATGTACTGCCAAGTAGGAAAGTCCCATAAGGTCATGTACTGGGCATAATGC
CAGGCGGGCCATTTACCGTCATTGACGTCAATAGGGGGCGTACTTGGCATATGATACACTTGATGTACTG
CCAAGTGGGCAGTTTACCGTAAATACTCCACCCATTGACGTCAATGGAAAGTCCCTATTGGCGTTACTAT
GGGAACATACGTCATTATTGACGTCAATGGGCGGGGGTCGTTGGGCGGTCAGCCAGGCGGGCCATTTACC
GTAAGTTATGTAACGCGGAACTCCATATATGGGCTATGAACTAATGACCCCGTAATTGATTACTATTAAT
AACTAATGCATGGCGGTAATACGGTTATCCACAGAATCAGGGGATAACGCAGGAAAGAACATGTGAGCAA
AAGGCCAGCAAAAGGCCAGGAACCGTAAAAAGGCCGCGTTGCTGGCGTT
